Addgene plasmid #65215: pSR646
Purpose: Baculovirus-mediated rAAV production: Expresses bicistronic AAV-2 rep gene and polycistronic AAV-6 cap gene in Sf9 insect cells
Depositing lab: Robert Kotin. Depositing organization: National Heart, Lung, and Blood Institute (NHLBI). Publication: A simplified baculovirus-AAV expression vector system coupled with one-step affinity purification yields high-titer rAAV stocks from insect cells. Smith RH, Levy JR, Kotin RM. Mol Ther. 2009 Nov;17(11):1888-96. doi: 10.1038/mt.2009.128. Epub 2009 Jun 16. PubMed 19532142.
Backbone
  Vector backbone: pFastBac-Dual
  Backbone manufacturer: Invitrogen
  Backbone size w/o insert (bp): 5238
  Total vector size (bp): 9335
  Vector type: Insect Expression, AAV
Growth in bacteria
  Bacterial resistance: Ampicillin, 100 μg/mL
  Growth temperature: 37°C
  Growth strain: DH10B
  Copy number: Low Copy
Gene/Insert 1
  Gene/Insert name: modified AAV-2 rep78
  Insert size (bp): 1866
  Promoter: polyhedrin
  Cloning method: Restriction Enzyme; 5′ cloning site BamHI (destroyed during cloning); 3′ cloning site XbaI (not destroyed)
  Sequencing primers: 5′ AAATGATAACCATCTCGC; 3′ GAAATTTGTGATGCTATTGC
Gene/Insert 2
  Gene/Insert name: modified AAV-6 cap
  Insert size (bp): 2211
  Promoter: P10
  Cloning method: Restriction Enzyme; 5′ cloning site XmaI (not destroyed); 3′ cloning site NheI (not destroyed)
  Sequencing primers: 5′ ACGGACCTTTAATTCAACCCA; 3′ CTTCCGTGTTTCAGTTAGC
Terms and licenses: Academic/Nonprofit Terms; Industry Terms: Not Available to Industry
Depositor comments: Rep78 ORF utilizes a non-canonical initiation codon (CTG codon) beginning at nt 6822. VP1 capsid ORF utilizes a non-canonical initiation codon (TTG codon) beginning at nt 6514. Additional article references: Barbash et al. Gene Therapy 20: 274-282 (2013).
How to cite: pSR646 was a gift from Robert Kotin (Addgene plasmid # 65215 ; http://n2t.net/addgene:65215 ; RRID:Addgene_65215)
