[The description below was written by a language model from this plasmid's Addgene catalogue record and pLannotate feature annotations shown in this document.]
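Description:
pSR646 is a baculovirus donor (transfer) plasmid built on the pFastBac-Dual backbone. It supplies both the AAV replication and capsid functions needed to produce recombinant AAV in Sf9 insect cells. In bacteria it is maintained through a ColE1/pUC-type origin and selected with ampicillin (AmpR); an f1 origin is also present. The catalogue lists it as low copy, although the annotated origin is of the high-copy type. The expression region sits between the Tn7R and Tn7L ends of a mini-Tn7 element, together with a gentamicin resistance gene driven by the Pc promoter. The whole block can therefore be transposed into a baculovirus bacmid, with gentamicin selecting for the transposed cassette.

The payload consists of two divergently oriented cassettes. The polyhedrin promoter drives a modified AAV-2 rep78 gene terminated by the SV40 poly(A) signal. The Rep78 reading frame begins at a non-canonical CTG codon, and the annotated Rep52 coding sequence lies within the same frame. This fits the "bicistronic" description, presumably because inefficient initiation at the CTG allows both the large and small Rep proteins to be made from one transcript. On the opposite strand, the p10 promoter drives a modified AAV-6 cap gene ending at the HSV TK poly(A) signal. Here VP1 starts at a non-canonical TTG codon, so a single polycistronic message can yield VP1, VP2 and VP3. The annotation tool labelled this capsid ORF by homology to AAV-2 VP1, but the record identifies it as serotype 6.

The deposited sequence is 9,284 nt, slightly shorter than the 9,335 bp listed in the catalogue. The resulting Rep/Cap baculovirus is intended for simplified production of rAAV-6 stocks in insect cells. The vector genome to be packaged is not carried on this plasmid.
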