Features (pLannotate 1.2.2; 19 found; start..end, strand, type, name):
     81..97      +  CDS            lacZα (fragment): LacZα fragment of β-galactosidase; lacZ fragment
    102..557     +  rep_origin     f1 ori (sequence partly withheld): f1 bacteriophage origin of replication; arrow indicates direction of (+) strand synthesis
    584..688     +  promoter       AmpR promoter: bla
    689..1549    +  CDS            AmpR: β-lactamase; bla; confers resistance to ampicillin, carbenicillin, and related antibiotics
   1720..2308    +  rep_origin     ori: high-copy-number ColE1/pMB1/pBR322/pUC origin of replication
   2494..2543    -  misc_feature   bom (fragment): basis of mobility region from pBR322
   2611..2835    -  mobile_element Tn7R: mini-Tn7 element (right end of the Tn7 transposon) Tn7
   2902..3435    -  CDS            GmR: gentamycin acetyltransferase; aacC1; confers resistance to gentamycin
   3624..3652    -  promoter       Pc promoter: intI1 (promoter lies within the coding sequence); class 1 integron promoter
   3630..3977    -  CDS            YPR2_ECOLX (fragment): Protein predicted: Swiss-Prot protein existence level 4. From Escherichia coli.
   4161..4209    -  polyA_signal   HSV TK poly(A) signal: herpes simplex virus thymidine kinase polyadenylation signal (Cole and Stacy, 1985)
   4307..6514    -  CDS            VP1: CAPSD_AAV2S - Experimental evidence at protein level: Swiss-Prot protein existence level 1. Capsid protein self-assembles to form an icosahedral capsid with a T=1 symmetry, about 22 nm in diameter, and consisting of 60 copies of three size variants of the capsid protein VP1, VP2 and VP3 which differ in their N-terminus. The capsid encapsulates the genomic ssDNA. Binds to host cell heparan sulfate and uses host ITGA5-ITGB1 as coreceptor on the cell surface to provide virion attachment to target cell. This attachment induces virion internalization predominantly through clathrin-dependent endocyt
   6549..6658    -  promoter       p10 promoter: baculovirus promoter for expression in insect cells
   6682..6773    +  promoter       polyhedrin promoter: polh from Autographa californica; promoter for the baculovirus polyhedrin gene
   7494..8684    +  CDS            Rep52: REP52_AAV2S - Experimental evidence at protein level: Swiss-Prot protein existence level 1. Plays a critical role during packaging of viral DNA into empty capsids, where they are thought to be part of the packaging motor complex. The single stranded genomic DNA is packaged in a 3' to 5' direction and requires the association between viral DNA and Rep40. Regulates host PKA activity by interacting with host PRKX as a mechanism to interfere with helper virus propagation and to promote its own replication. From Adeno-associated virus 2 (isolate Srivastava/1982) (AAV-2).
   8700..8730    -  misc_feature   MCS (fragment): pUC18/19 multiple cloning site
   8768..8851    +  CDS            large T antigen (fragment): large T antigen from SV40 (simian virus 40)
   8874..9008    +  polyA_signal   SV40 poly(A) signal: SV40 polyadenylation signal
   9037..9202    -  mobile_element Tn7L: mini-Tn7 element (left end of the Tn7 transposon) Tn7
>Addgene plasmid #65215 | pSR646 | depositor full sequence | sequence record 112598 | pSR646 sequence 9284 bps
TTCTCTGTCACAGAATGAAAATTTTTCTGTCATCTCTTCGTTATTAATGTTTGTAATTGACTGAATATCA
ACGCTTATTTGCAGCCTGAATGGCGAATGGG
[124 nt withheld, positions 102-225]
C
[91 nt withheld, positions 227-317]
A
[49 nt withheld, positions 319-367]
CCTTTGACGTTGGAGTCCACGTTCTTT
[37 nt withheld, positions 395-431]
ACCCTATCTCGGTCTATTCTTTTGATTTATAAGGGATTTTGCCGATTTCGGCCTATTGGTTAAAAAATGA
GCTGATTTAACAAAAATTTAACGCGAATTTTAACAAAATATTAACGTTTACAATTTCAGGTGGCACTTTT
CGGGGAAATGTGCGCGGAACCCCTATTTGTTTATTTTTCTAAATACATTCAAATATGTATCCGCTCATGA
GACAATAACCCTGATAAATGCTTCAATAATATTGAAAAAGGAAGAGTATGAGTATTCAACATTTCCGTGT
CGCCCTTATTCCCTTTTTTGCGGCATTTTGCCTTCCTGTTTTTGCTCACCCAGAAACGCTGGTGAAAGTA
AAAGATGCTGAAGATCAGTTGGGTGCACGAGTGGGTTACATCGAACTGGATCTCAACAGCGGTAAGATCC
TTGAGAGTTTTCGCCCCGAAGAACGTTTTCCAATGATGAGCACTTTTAAAGTTCTGCTATGTGGCGCGGT
ATTATCCCGTATTGACGCCGGGCAAGAGCAACTCGGTCGCCGCATACACTATTCTCAGAATGACTTGGTT
GAGTACTCACCAGTCACAGAAAAGCATCTTACGGATGGCATGACAGTAAGAGAATTATGCAGTGCTGCCA
TAACCATGAGTGATAACACTGCGGCCAACTTACTTCTGACAACGATCGGAGGACCGAAGGAGCTAACCGC
TTTTTTGCACAACATGGGGGATCATGTAACTCGCCTTGATCGTTGGGAACCGGAGCTGAATGAAGCCATA
CCAAACGACGAGCGTGACACCACGATGCCTGTAGCAATGGCAACAACGTTGCGCAAACTATTAACTGGCG
AACTACTTACTCTAGCTTCCCGGCAACAATTAATAGACTGGATGGAGGCGGATAAAGTTGCAGGACCACT
TCTGCGCTCGGCCCTTCCGGCTGGCTGGTTTATTGCTGATAAATCTGGAGCCGGTGAGCGTGGGTCTCGC
GGTATCATTGCAGCACTGGGGCCAGATGGTAAGCCCTCCCGTATCGTAGTTATCTACACGACGGGGAGTC
AGGCAACTATGGATGAACGAAATAGACAGATCGCTGAGATAGGTGCCTCACTGATTAAGCATTGGTAACT
GTCAGACCAAGTTTACTCATATATACTTTAGATTGATTTAAAACTTCATTTTTAATTTAAAAGGATCTAG
GTGAAGATCCTTTTTGATAATCTCATGACCAAAATCCCTTAACGTGAGTTTTCGTTCCACTGAGCGTCAG
ACCCCGTAGAAAAGATCAAAGGATCTTCTTGAGATCCTTTTTTTCTGCGCGTAATCTGCTGCTTGCAAAC
AAAAAAACCACCGCTACCAGCGGTGGTTTGTTTGCCGGATCAAGAGCTACCAACTCTTTTTCCGAAGGTA
ACTGGCTTCAGCAGAGCGCAGATACCAAATACTGTCCTTCTAGTGTAGCCGTAGTTAGGCCACCACTTCA
AGAACTCTGTAGCACCGCCTACATACCTCGCTCTGCTAATCCTGTTACCAGTGGCTGCTGCCAGTGGCGA
TAAGTCGTGTCTTACCGGGTTGGACTCAAGACGATAGTTACCGGATAAGGCGCAGCGGTCGGGCTGAACG
GGGGGTTCGTGCACACAGCCCAGCTTGGAGCGAACGACCTACACCGAACTGAGATACCTACAGCGTGAGC
ATTGAGAAAGCGCCACGCTTCCCGAAGGGAGAAAGGCGGACAGGTATCCGGTAAGCGGCAGGGTCGGAAC
AGGAGAGCGCACGAGGGAGCTTCCAGGGGGAAACGCCTGGTATCTTTATAGTCCTGTCGGGTTTCGCCAC
CTCTGACTTGAGCGTCGATTTTTGTGATGCTCGTCAGGGGGGCGGAGCCTATGGAAAAACGCCAGCAACG
CGGCCTTTTTACGGTTCCTGGCCTTTTGCTGGCCTTTTGCTCACATGTTCTTTCCTGCGTTATCCCCTGA
TTCTGTGGATAACCGTATTACCGCCTTTGAGTGAGCTGATACCGCTCGCCGCAGCCGAACGACCGAGCGC
AGCGAGTCAGTGAGCGAGGAAGCGGAAGAGCGCCTGATGCGGTATTTTCTCCTTACGCATCTGTGCGGTA
TTTCACACCGCAGACCAGCCGCGTAACCTGGCAAAATCGGTTACGGTTGAGTAATAAATGGATGCCCTGC
GTAAGCGGGTGTGGGCGGACAATAAAGTCTTAAACTGAACAAAATAGATCTAAACTATGACAATAAAGTC
TTAAACTAGACAGAATAGTTGTAAACTGAAATCAGTCCAGTTATGCTGTGAAAAAGCATACTGGACTTTT
GTTATGGCTAAAGCAAACTCTTCATTTTCTGAAGTGCAAATTGCCCGTCGTATTAAAGAGGGGCGTGGCC
AAGGGCATGGTAAAGACTATATTCGCGGCGTTGTGACAATTTACCGAACAACTCCGCGGCCGGGAAGCCG
ATCTCGGCTTGAACGAATTGTTAGGTGGCGGTACTTGGGTCGATATCAAAGTGCATCACTTCTTCCCGTA
TGCCCAACTTTGTATAGAGAGCCACTGCGGGATCGTCACCGTAATCTGCTTGCACGTAGATCACATAAGC
ACCAAGCGCGTTGGCCTCATGCTTGAGGAGATTGATGAGCGCGGTGGCAATGCCCTGCCTCCGGTGCTCG
CCGGAGACTGCGAGATCATAGATATAGATCTCACTACGCGGCTGCTCAAACCTGGGCAGAACGTAAGCCG
CGAGAGCGCCAACAACCGCTTCTTGGTCGAAGGCAGCAAGCGCGATGAATGTCTTACTACGGAGCAAGTT
CCCGAGGTAATCGGAGTCCGGCTGATGTTGGGAGTAGGTGGCTACGTCTCCGAACTCACGACCGAAAAGA
TCAAGAGCAGCCCGCATGGATTTGACTTGGTCAGGGCCGAGCCTACATGTGCGAATGATGCCCATACTTG
AGCCACCTAACTTTGTTTTAGGGCGACTGCCCTGCTGCGTAACATCGTTGCTGCTGCGTAACATCGTTGC
TGCTCCATAACATCAAACATCGACCCACGGCGTAACGCGCTTGCTGCTTGGATGCCCGAGGCATAGACTG
TACAAAAAAACAGTCATAACAAGCCATGAAAACCGCCACTGCGCCGTTACCACCGCTGCGTTCGGTCAAG
GTTCTGGACCAGTTGCGTGAGCGCATACGCTACTTGCATTACAGTTTACGAACCGAACAGGCTTATGTCA
ACTGGGTTCGTGCCTTCATCCGTTTCCACGGTGTGCGTCACCCGGCAACCTTGGGCAGCAGCGAAGTCGA
GGCATTTCTGTCCTGGCTGGCGAACGAGCGCAAGGTTTCGGTCTCCACGCATCGTCAGGCATTGGCGGCC
TTGCTGTTCTTCTACGGCAAGGTGCTGTGCACGGATCTGCCCTGGCTTCAGGAGATCGGTAGACCTCGGC
CGTCGCGGCGCTTGCCGGTGGTGCTGACCCCGGATGAAGTGGTTCGCATCCTCGGTTTTCTGGAAGGCGA
GCATCGTTTGTTCGCCCAGGACTCTAGCTATAGTTCTAGTGGTTGGCCTACGTACCCGTAGTGGCTATGG
CAGGGCTTGCCGCCCCGACGTTGGCTGCGAGCCCTGGGCCTTCACCCGAACTTGGGGGTTGGGGTGGGGA
AAAGGAAGAAACGCGGGCGTATTGGTCCCAATGGGGTCTCGGTGGGGTATCGACAGAGTGCCAGCCCTGG
GACCGAACCCCGCGTTTATGAACAAACGACCCAACACCCGTGCGTTTTATTCTGTCTTTTTATTGCCGTC
ATAGCGCGGGTTCCTTCCGGTATTGTCTCCTTCCGTGTTTCAGTTAGCCTCCCCCATCTCCCGGTACCGC
ATGCTATGCATCAGCTGCTAGCTTACAGGGGACGGGTGAGGTAACGGGTGCCAATGGGGCGAGGCTCAGT
ATAAAGTCCATTGTTGTCCACAGTGAAATCAACGTTGGCAGATTTTGCATAGTTAGATGTATACTGCACT
TCGGGATTCCAGCGTTTGCTGTTTTCTTTCTGCAGCTCCCATTCAATCTCCACGCTCACTTGTCCTGTGG
AATACTGGGTGATGAATGAAGCAAACTTTGTAGCCGAAAACTCTGCCGGAGGATTCGCAGGAACAGGCGT
GTTTTTGATGAGGATCTGAGGAGGCGGGTGCTTAAGTCCAAAGCCGCCCATGAGAGGAGACGGGTGAAAG
TGTCCATCCGTGTGAGGAATTTTGGCCCAAATAGGACCCTGCAGGTATACGTCTCTGTCTTGCCACACCA
TTCCAGGTAAGGCTCCCATAACATGCACATCTCCGGTCGCAGGGTCTGTGCTGCTGCTCTGGAGATTGAC
TGCCACAGTCCCAAATCTTTCGGTGGCCACGGGGTTAGTGGCTTTGATTTCCTCTTCGTCTGTGATCATG
ACATTGTCCAATGCAGTGTTTGAAGCTCCGGCGCTCTCCTTTCCAAAAATCATGACACCGCTCATGGGAA
AGAACTTGTCTTTGTCGTCTTTGTGTGAGGCCATAGCAGTGCCAGGGTTGATTATAGATTCACGCCCATT
AAGGTTATATTTTGAAGCACCAGTCCAGGTAAAGTTGCTGTTGTTGTTGTCTGTTTTTGTTTTAGAAACG
CGCTGCTGCCGGTAACAGGGTCCAGGTAGCCAGTTTTTGGGCTGAACAGACATGCCAGCTGGAGACCCCC
GGCTAAACAGCAAGTCCTTGTTTTGGGCACTTCCGGACTGATTCTGAGTTCTGTTCAGGTAATACAGGTA
CTGGTCGATGAGAGGATTCATCAGCCGGTCCAGGCTCTGGCTGTGCGCGTAGCTGCTGTGGAAAGGCACG
TCCTCGAAGGTGTAGCTGAAGGTAAAGTTATTGCCCGTTCTCAGCATCTGCGATGGGAAATATTCCAGGC
AGTAAAAGGATGACCGTCCCACTGCCTGGCTGCCATTGTTGAGCGTTAGGTAGCCGTACTGCGGAATCAT
GAACACGTCCGCCGGGAACGGAGGGAGGCAGCCCTGGTGCGCAGAGCCGAGGACGTACGGCAACTGGTAC
TCCGAGTCCGAGAAGACTTGAACCGTGCTGGTAAGGTTATTAGCGATGGTCGTGACGCCATCATTCGTCG
TGACCTCCTTGACTTGGATGTTGAAGAGCTTGAAGTTGAGTCTCTTGGGCCGGAATCCCCAATTGTTGTT
GATGAGTCGCTGCCAGTCACGTGGTGAGAAATGGCAGTGGAATCTGTTGAAATCAAAATACCCCCAGGGG
GTGCTGTAGCCGAAGTAGTGGTTGTCGTTGCTGGCCCCCGTTGAAGCACTGGAGATTTGCTTGTAGAGGT
GGTTGTTATAGGTGGGCAAGGCCCATGTTCGGGTGCTGGTGGTGATGACTCTGTCGCCCAGCCATGTGGA
ATCGCAATGCCAATTTCCTGAGGCATTACCCACTCCGTCGGCGCCTTCGTTATTGTCTGCCATTGGTGCG
CCACCGCCTGAAGCCATTGTAGTAGGTCCCACAGCAGCGGGGGTTGCTGGAGGTTCTCCGAGAGGTTGTG
GGTCGGGGACTGACTCTGAGTCGCCAGTCTGACCAAAATTGAGTCTCTTTTTAGCGGGCTGCTGGCCTGT
CTTGCCAATGCCCGAGGAGGAGTCTGGCTCTTGTGGCGACTGCTCTACCGGACGTTTCTTTCCAGGAGCC
GTCTTAGCACCTTCCTCAACCAGACCAAAAGGTTCGAGAACCCTCTTCTTGGCCTGGAAGACTGCTCGCC
CGAGGTTGCCCCCAAAAGACGTATCTTCTTGCAGACGCTCCTGAAACTCGGCGTCGGCGTGGTTATACCG
CAGGTACGGATTGTCACCCGCTTTGAGCTGCTGGTCGTAGGCCTTGTCGTGCTCGAGGGCCGCTGCATCC
GCCGCGTTGACGGGCTCCCCCTTGTCGAGTCCGTTGAAGGGTCCGAGGTACTTGTAGCCAGGAAGCACCA
GACCCCGGCCGTCGTCCTGCTTTTGCTGGTTGGCTTTGGGTTTCGGGGCTCCAGGTTTGAGGTCCCACCA
CTCGCGAATGCCCTCAGAGAGGTTGTCCTCGAGCCAATCGGGTAGATAACCGTCGGCAGCCAAGGCGGCG
GCCCGGGTGATCAAGTCTTCGTCGAGTGATTGTAAATAAAATGTAATTTACAGTATAGTATTTTAATTAA
TATACAAATGATTTGATAATAATTCTTATTTAACTATAATATATTGTGTTGGGTTGAATTAAAGGTCCGT
ATACTCCGGAATATTAATAGATCATGGAGATAATTAAAATGATAACCATCTCGCAAATAAATAAGTATTT
TACTGTTTTCGTAACAGTTTTGTAATAAAAAAACCTATAAATATTCCGGATTATTCATACCGTCCCACCA
TCGGGCGCGGATCTGCCGCCCTGGCGGGGTTTTACGAGATTGTGATTAAGGTCCCCAGCGACCTTGACGA
GCATCTGCCCGGCATTTCTGACAGCTTTGTGAACTGGGTGGCCGAGAAGGAGTGGGAGTTGCCGCCAGAT
TCTGACTTGGATCTGAATCTGATTGAGCAGGCACCCCTGACCGTGGCCGAGAAGCTGCAGCGCGACTTTC
TGACGGAGTGGCGCCGTGTGAGTAAGGCCCCGGAGGCCCTTTTCTTTGTGCAATTTGAGAAGGGAGAGAG
CTACTTCCACTTACACGTGCTCGTGGAAACCACCGGGGTGAAATCCTTAGTTTTGGGACGTTTCCTGAGT
CAGATTCGCGAAAAACTGATTCAGAGAATTTACCGCGGGATCGAGCCGACTTTGCCAAACTGGTTCGCGG
TCACAAAGACCAGAAACGGCGCCGGAGGCGGGAACAAGGTGGTGGACGAGTGCTACATCCCCAATTACTT
GCTCCCCAAAACCCAGCCTGAGCTCCAGTGGGCGTGGACTAATTTAGAACAGTATTTAAGCGCCTGTTTG
AATCTCACGGAGCGTAAACGGTTGGTGGCGCAGCATCTGACGCACGTGTCGCAGACGCAGGAGCAGAACA
AAGAGAATCAGAATCCCAATTCTGACGCGCCGGTGATCAGATCAAAAACTTCAGCCAGGTACATGGAGCT
GGTCGGGTGGCTCGTGGACAAGGGGATTACCTCGGAGAAGCAGTGGATCCAGGAGGACCAGGCCTCATAC
ATCTCCTTCAATGCGGCCTCCAACTCGCGGTCCCAAATCAAGGCTGCCTTGGACAATGCGGGAAAGATTA
TGAGCCTGACTAAAACCGCCCCCGACTACCTGGTGGGCCAGCAGCCCGTGGAGGACATTTCCAGCAATCG
GATTTATAAAATTTTGGAACTAAACGGGTACGATCCCCAATATGCGGCTTCCGTCTTTCTGGGATGGGCC
ACGAAAAAGTTCGGCAAGAGGAACACCATCTGGCTGTTTGGGCCTGCAACTACCGGGAAGACCAACATCG
CGGAGGCCATAGCCCACACTGTGCCCTTCTACGGGTGCGTAAACTGGACCAATGAGAACTTTCCCTTCAA
CGACTGTGTCGACAAGATGGTGATCTGGTGGGAGGAGGGGAAGATGACCGCCAAGGTCGTGGAGTCGGCC
AAAGCCATTCTCGGAGGAAGCAAGGTGCGCGTGGACCAGAAATGCAAGTCCTCGGCCCAGATAGACCCGA
CTCCCGTGATCGTCACCTCCAACACCAACATGTGCGCCGTGATTGACGGGAACTCAACGACCTTCGAACA
CCAGCAGCCGTTGCAAGACCGGATGTTCAAATTTGAACTCACCCGCCGTCTGGATCATGACTTTGGGAAG
GTCACCAAGCAGGAAGTCAAAGACTTTTTCCGGTGGGCAAAGGATCACGTGGTTGAGGTGGAGCATGAAT
TCTACGTCAAAAAGGGTGGAGCCAAGAAAAGACCCGCCCCCAGTGACGCAGATATAAGTGAGCCCAAACG
GGTGCGCGAGTCAGTTGCGCAGCCATCGACGTCAGACGCGGAAGCTTCGATCAACTACGCAGACAGGTAC
CAAAACAAATGTTCTCGTCACGTGGGCATGAATCTGATGCTGTTTCCCTGCAGACAATGCGAGAGAATGA
ATCAGAATTCAAATATCTGCTTCACTCACGGACAGAAAGACTGTTTAGAGTGCTTTCCCGTGTCAGAATC
TCAACCCGTTTCTGTCGTCAAAAAGGCGTATCAGAAACTGTGCTACATTCATCATATCATGGGAAAGGTG
CCAGACGCTTGCACTGCCTGCGATCTGGTCAATGTGGATTTGGATGACTGCATCTTTGAACAATAAACTC
GAGGAATCAAGCTTGCATGCCTGCAGGTCGACTCTAGAGCCTGCAGTCTCGACAAGCTTGTCGAGAAGTA
CTAGAGGATCATAATCAGCCATACCACATTTGTAGAGGTTTTACTTGCTTTAAAAAACCTCCCACACCTC
CCCCTGAACCTGAAACATAAAATGAATGCAATTGTTGTTGTTAACTTGTTTATTGCAGCTTATAATGGTT
ACAAATAAAGCAATAGCATCACAAATTTCACAAATAAAGCATTTTTTTCACTGCATTCTAGTTGTGGTTT
GTCCAAACTCATCAATGTATCTTATCATGTCTGGATCTGATCACTGCTTGAGCCTAGGAGATCCGAACCA
GATAAGTGAAATCTAGTTCCAAACTATTTTGTCATTTTTAATTTTCGTATTAGCTTACGACGCTACACCC
AGTTCCCATCTATTTTGTCACTCTTCCCTAAATAATCCTTAAAAACTCCATTTCCACCCCTCCCAGTTCC
CAACTATTTTGTCCGCCCACAGCGGGGCATTTTTCTTCCTGTTATGTTTTTAATCAAACATCCTGCCAAC
TCCATGTGACAAACCGTCATCTTCGGCTACTTT
