>Addgene plasmid #65215 | pSR646 | addgene partial sequence | sequence record 112597 | fBac-2 5'-gggaggttttttaaagcaagtaaa-3'
ATGATCCTCTAGTACTTCTCGACAAGCTTGTCGAGACTGCAGGCTCTAGAGTCGACCTGCAGGCATGCAA
GCTTGATTCCTCGAGTTTATTGTTCAAAGATGCAGTCATCCAAATCCACATTGACCAGATCGCAGGCAGT
GCAAGCGTCTGGCACCTTTCCCATGATATGATGAATGTAGCACAGTTTCTGATACGCCTTTTTGACGACA
GAAACGGGTTGAGATTCTGACACGGGAAAGCACTCTAAACAGTCTTTCTGTCCGTGAGTGAAGCAGATAT
TTGAATTCTGATTCATTCTCTCGCATTGTCTGCAGGGAAACAGCATCAGATTCATGCCCACGTGACGAGA
ACATTTGTTTTGGTACCTGTCTGCGTAGTTGATCGAAGCTTCCGCGTCTGACGTCGATGGCTGCGCAACT
GACTCGCGCACCCGTTTGGGCTCACTTATATCTGCGTCACTGGGGGCGGGTCTTTTCTTGGCTCCACCCT
TTTTGACGTAGAATTCATGCTCCACCTCAACCACGTGATCCTTTGCCCACCGGAAAAAGTCTTTGACTTC
CTGCTTGGTGACCTTCCCAAAGTCATGATCCAGACGGCGGGTGAGTTCAAATTTGAACATCCGGTCTTGC
AACGGCTGCTGGTGTTCGAAGGTCGTTGAGTTCCCGTCAATCACGGCGCACATGTTGGTGTTGGAGGTGA
CGATCACGGGAGTCGGGTCTATCTGGGCCGAGGACTTGCATTTCTGGTCCACGCGCACCTTGCTTCCTCC
GAGAATGGCTTTGGCCGACTCCACGACCTTGGCGGTCATCTTCCCCTCCTCCCACCAGATCACCATCTTG
TCGACACAGTCGTTGAAGGGAA
