>Addgene plasmid #65215 | pSR646 | addgene partial sequence | sequence record 112799 | TK-pA-R 5'-ttgtctccttccgtgtttca-3'
CTATGCATCAGCTGCTAGCTTACAGGGGACGGGTGAGGTAACGGGTGCCAATGGGGCGAGGCTCAGTATA
AAGTCCATTGTTGTCCACAGTGAAATCAACGTTGGCAGATTTTGCATAGTTAGATGTATACTGCACTTCG
GGATTCCAGCGTTTGCTGTTTTCTTTCTGCAGCTCCCATTCAATCTCCACGCTCACTTGTCCTGTGGAAT
ACTGGGTGATGAATGAAGCAAACTTTGTAGCCGAAAACTCTGCCGGAGGATTCGCAGGAACAGGCGTGTT
TTTGATGAGGATCTGAGGAGGCGGGTGCTTAAGTCCAAAGCCGCCCATGAGAGGAGACGGGTGAAAGTGT
CCATCCGTGTGAGGAATTTTGGCCCAAATAGGACCCTGCAGGTATACGTCTCTGTCTTGCCACACCATTC
CAGGTAAGGCTCCCATAACATGCACATCTCCGGTCGCAGGGTCTGTGCTGCTGCTCTGGAGATTGACTGC
CACAGTCCCAAATCTTTCGGTGGCCACGGGGTTAGTGGCTTTGATTTCCTCTTCGTCTGTGATCATGACA
TTGTCCAATGCAGTGTTTGAAGCTCCGGCGCTCTCCTTTCCAAAAATCATGACACCGCTCATGGGAAAGA
ACTTGTCTTTGTCGTCTTTGTGTGAGGCCATAGCAGTGCCAGGGTTGATTATAGATTCACGCCCATTAAG
GTTATATTTTGAAGCACCAGTCCAGGTAAAGTTGCTGTTGTTGTTGTCTGTTTTTGTTTTAGAAACGCGC
TGCTGCCGGTAACAGGGTCCAGGTAGCCAGTTTTTGGGCTGAACAGACATGCCAGCTGGAGACCCCCGGC
TAAACAGCAAGTCCTTGTTTTGGGCACTTCCGGACTGATTCTGAGTTCTGTTCAGGTAATACAGGTACTG
GTCGATG
