>Addgene plasmid #65215 | pSR646 | addgene partial sequence | sequence record 154495 | p2Bac-F 5'-ggacctttaattcaacccaacac-3'
ATTATTATCAAATCATTTGTATATTAATTAAAATACTATACTGTAAATTACATTTTATTTACAATCACTC
GACGAAGACTTGATCACCCGGGCCGCCGCCTTGGCTGCCGACGGTTATCTACCCGATTGGCTCGAGGACA
ACCTCTCTGAGGGCATTCGCGAGTGGTGGGACCTCAAACCTGGAGCCCCGAAACCCAAAGCCAACCAGCA
AAAGCAGGACGACGGCCGGGGTCTGGTGCTTCCTGGCTACAAGTACCTCGGACCCTTCAACGGACTCGAC
AAGGGGGAGCCCGTCAACGCGGCGGATGCAGCGGCCCTCGAGCACGACAAGGCCTACGACCAGCAGCTCA
AAGCGGGTGACAATCCGTACCTGCGGTATAACCACGCCGACGCCGAGTTTCAGGAGCGTCTGCAAGAAGA
TACGTCTTTTGGGGGCAACCTCGGGCGAGCAGTCTTCCAGGCCAAGAAGAGGGTTCTCGAACCTTTTGGT
CTGGTTGAGGAAGGTGCTAAGACGGCTCCTGGAAAGAAACGTCCGGTAGAGCAGTCGCCACAAGAGCCAG
ACTCCTCCTCGGGCATTGGCAAGACAGGCCAGCAGCCCGCTAAAAAGAGACTCAATTTTGGTCAGACTGG
CGACTCAGAGTCAGTCCCCGACCCACAACCTCTCGGAGAACCTCCAGCAACCCCCGCTGCTGTGGGACCT
ACTACAATGGCTTCAGGCGGTGGCGCACCAATGGCAGACAA
