>Addgene plasmid #65215 | pSR646 | addgene partial sequence | sequence record 154496 | SV40pA-R 5'-GAAATTTGTGATGCTATTGC-3'
TTCATTTTATGTTTCAGGTTCAGGGGGAGGTGTGGGAGGTTTTTTAAAGCAAGTAAAACCTCTACAAATG
TGGTATGGCTGATTATGATCCTCTAGTACTTCTCGACAAGCTTGTCGAGACTGCAGGCTCTAGAGTCGAC
CTGCAGGCATGCAAGCTTGATTCCTCGAGTTTATTGTTCAAAGATGCAGTCATCCAAATCCACATTGACC
AGATCGCAGGCAGTGCAAGCGTCTGGCACCTTTCCCATGATATGATGAATGTAGCACAGTTTCTGATACG
CCTTTTTGACGACAGAAACGGGTTGAGATTCTGACACGGGAAAGCACTCTAAACAGTCTTTCTGTCCGTG
AGTGAAGCAGATATTTGAATTCTGATTCATTCTCTCGCATTGTCTGCAGGGAAACAGCATCAGATTCATG
CCCACGTGACGAGAACATTTGTTTTGGTACCTGTCTGCGTAGTTGATCGAAGCTTCCGCGTCTGACGTCG
ATGGCTGCGCAACTGACTCGCGCACCCGTTTGGGCTCACTTATATCTGCGTCACTGGGGGCGGGTCTTTT
CTTGGCTCCACCCTTTTTGACGTAGAATTCATGCTCCACCTCAACCACGTGATCCTTTGCCCACCGGAAA
AAGTCTTTGACTTCCTGCTTGGTGACCTTCCCAAAGTCATGATCCAGACGGCG
