>Addgene plasmid #65215 | pSR646 | addgene partial sequence | sequence record 155968 | Polyhedrin-F 5'-AAATGATAACCATCTCGC-3'
ATAAAAAAACCTATAAATATTCCGGATTATTCATACCGTCCCACCATCGGGCGCGGATCTGCCGCCCTGG
CGGGGTTTTACGAGATTGTGATTAAGGTCCCCAGCGACCTTGACGAGCATCTGCCCGGCATTTCTGACAG
CTTTGTGAACTGGGTGGCCGAGAAGGAGTGGGAGTTGCCGCCAGATTCTGACTTGGATCTGAATCTGATT
GAGCAGGCACCCCTGACCGTGGCCGAGAAGCTGCAGCGCGACTTTCTGACGGAGTGGCGCCGTGTGAGTA
AGGCCCCGGAGGCCCTTTTCTTTGTGCAATTTGAGAAGGGAGAGAGCTACTTCCACTTACACGTGCTCGT
GGAAACCACCGGGGTGAAATCCTTAGTTTTGGGACGTTTCCTGAGTCAGATTCGCGAAAAACTGATTCAG
AGAATTTACCGCGGGATCGAGCCGACTTTGCCAAACTGGTTCGCGGTCACAAAGACCAGAAACGGCGCCG
GAGGCGGGAACAAGGTGGTGGACGAGTGCTACATCCCCAATTACTTGCTCCCCAAAACCCAGCCTGAGCT
CCAGTGGGCGTGGACTAATTTAGAACAGTATTTAAGCGCCTGTTTGAATCTCACGGAGCGTAAACGGTTG
GTGGCGCAGCATCTGACGCACGTGTCGCAGACGCAGGAGCAGAACAAAGAGAATCAGAATCCCAATTCTG
ACGCGCCGGTGATCAGATCAAA
